>Addgene plasmid #147254 | pAc5.1A-DmXRN1-P1342A-V5His6_Q | depositor full sequence | sequence record 289701 | Full Sequence
CTTCAAGGAATTAATTCTATATTCTAAAAACACAAATGATACTTCTAAAAAAAATCATGAATGGCATCAA
CTCTGAATCAAATCTTTGCAGATGCACCTACTTCTCATTTCCACTGTCACATCATTTTTCCAGATCTCGC
TGCCTGTTATGTGGCCCACAAACCAAGACACGTTTTATGGCCATTAAAGCTGGCTGATCGTCGCCAAACA
CCAAATACATATCAATATGTACATTCGAGAAAGAAGCGATCAAAGAAGCGTCTTCGGGCGAGTAGGAGAA
TGCGGAGGAGAAGGAGAACGAGCTGATCTAGTATCTCTCCACAATCCAATGCCAACTGACCAACTGGCCA
TATTCGGAGCAATTTGAAGCCAATTTCCATCGCCTGGCGATCGCTCCATTCTTGGCTATATGTTTTTCAC
CGTTCCCGGGGCCATTTTCAAAGACTCGTCGGTAAGATAAGATTGTGTCACTCGCTGTCTCTCTTCATTT
GTCGAAGAATGCTGAGGAATTTCGCGATGACGTCGGCGAGTATTTTGAAGAATGAGAATAATTTGTATTT
ATACGAAAATCAGTTAGTGGAATTTTCTACAAAAACATGTTATCTATAGATAATTTTGTTGCAAAATATG
TTGACTATGACAAAGATTGTATGTATATACCTTTAATGTATTCTCATTTTCTTATGTATTTATAATGGCA
ATGATGATACTGATGATATTTTAAGATGATGCCAGACCACAGGCTGATTTCTGCGTCTTTTGCCGAACGC
AGTGCATGTGCGGTTGTTGTTTTTTGGAATAGTTTCAATTTTCGGACTGTCCGCTTTGATTTCAGTTTCT
TGGCTTATTCAAAAAGCAAAGTAAAGCCAAAAAAGCGAGATGGCAATACCAAATGCGGCAAAACGGTAGT
GGAAGGAAAGGGGTGCGGGGCAGCGGAAGGAAGGGTGGGGCGGGGCGTGGCGGGGTCTGTGGCTGGGCGC
GACGTCACCGACGTTGGAGCCACTCCTTTGACCATGTGTGCGTGTGTGTATTATTCGTGTCTCGCCACTC
GCCGGTTGTTTTTTTCTTTTTATCTCGCTCTCTCTAGCGCCATCTCGTACGCATGCTCAACGCACCGCAT
GTTGCCGTGTCCTTTATGCGTCATTTTGGCTCGAAATAGGCAATTATTTAAACAAAGATTAGTCAACGAA
AACGCTAAAATAAATAAGTCTACAATATGGTTACTTATTGCCATGTGTGTGCAGCCAACGATAGCAACAA
AAGCAACAACACAGTGGCTTTCCCTCTTTCACTTTTTGTTTGCAAGCGCGTGCGAGCAAGACGGCACGAC
CGGCAAACGCAATTACGCTGACAAAGAGCAGACGAAGTTTTGGCCGAAAAACATCAAGGCGCCTGATACG
AATGCATTTGCAATAACAATTGCGATATTTAATATTGTTTATGAAGCTGTTTGACTTCAAAACACACAAA
AAAAAAAATAAAACAAATTATTTGAAAGAGAATTAGGAATCGGACAGCTTATCGTTACGGGCTAACAGCA
CACCGAGACGAAATAGCTTACCTGACGTCACAGCCTCTGGAAGAACTGCCGCCAAGCAGAGAGAGAGAGA
AAAAGAGGGAGAGCAGCTTAGACCGCATGTGCTTGTGTGTGAGGCGTCTCTCTCTTCGTCTCCTGTTTGC
GCAAACGCATAGACTGCACTGAGAAAATCGATTACCTATTTTTTATGAATGAATATTTGCACTATTACTA
TTCAAAACTATTAAGATAGCAATCACATTCAATAGCCAAATACTATACCACCTGAGCGATGCAACGAAAT
GATCAATTTGAGCAAAAATGCTGCATATTTAGGACGGCATCATTATAGAAATGCTTCTTGCTGTGTACTT
TTCTCTCGTCTGGCAGCTGTTTCGCCGTTATTGTTAAAACCGGCTTAAGTTAGGTGTGTTTTCTACGACT
AGTGATGCCCCTACTAGAAGATGTGTGTTGCACAAATGTCCCTGAATAACCAATTTGAAGTGCAGATAGC
AGTAAACGTAAGCTAATATGAATATTATTTAACTGTAATGTTTTAATATCGCTGGACATTACTAATAAAC
CCACTATAAACACATGTACATATGTATGTTTTGGCATACAATGAGTAGTTGGGGAAAAAATGTGTAAAAG
CACCGTGACCATCACAGCATAAAGATAACCAGCTGAAGTATCGAATATGAGTAACCCCCAAATTGAATCA
CATGCCGCAACTGATAGGACCCATGGAAGTACACTCTTCATGGCGATATACAAGACACACACAAGCACGA
ACACCCAGTTGCGGAGGAAATTCTCCGTAAATGAAAACCCAATCGGCGAACAATTCATACCCATATATGG
TAAAAGTTTTGAACGCGACTTGAGAGCGGAGAGCATTGCGGCTGATAAGGTTTTAGCGCTAAGCGGGCTT
TATAAAACGGGCTGCGGGACCAGTTTTCATATCACTACCGTTTGAGTTCTTGTGCTGTGTGGATACTCCT
CCCGACACAAAGCCGCTCCATCAGCCAGCAGTCGTCTAATCCAGAGACCCCGGATCGGGGTACCTACTAG
TCCAGTGTGGTGGAATTCTGCAGATATCCAGCACAGTGGCGGCCGCCCAACATGGGCGTTCCCAAGTTCT
TTCGCTACATCAGCGAGCGATATCCGTGCCTCAGCGAATTGGCGCGGGAGCACTGCATACCCGAGTTCGA
CAATCTGTACTTGGACATGAACGGCATTGTCCACAACTGCTCGCATCCGGACGACAACAACATACACTTT
CACCTGGAGGAGGAGCAGATATTCCAGGAAATCTTCAACTACGTAGACAAGCTGTTCTACCTGATCAAGC
CGCAGCGCCTCTTCTTCCTTTCAGTTGACGGGGTGGCTCCACGGGCCAAGATGAACCAGCAGCGCAGCCG
GCGATTCCGGACGGCGCGCGAGGCGGAGCAGCAGGAGGCCAAGGCGGCCCAGCGAGGCGAGTTGCGAGAG
CACGAGCGCTTCGACAGCAACTGCATTACGCCGGGCACCGAATTCATGGTGCGTCTGCAGGAGGGACTGC
GCGCCTTTCTCAAAACGAAGATTTCGACGGATCCGCTGTGGCAGCGTTGCACCGTAATCCTAAGTGGCCA
GGAGGCGCCCGGCGAGGGCGAGCACAAGATCATGGACTACATTCGGTACATGAAGACGCAGCCGGACTAT
GATCCCAATACACGACACTGCCTTTACGGCCTGGACGCCGATCTGATCATTCTGGGCCTCTGCACCCACG
AGCTGCACTTCGTGGTGCTGCGCGAGGAGGTCAAGTTCGGGCGCAACGTCAAGCGCACCTCGGTGGAGGA
GACGCGCTTCTTCCTGCTGCACCTGGGTCTGCTGCGCGAGTACCTCGAGCTGGAGTTCGACGCCCTGAGA
ACAGACGAGCACAAATTGGACATTGCGCAGCTTATCGACGACTGGGTGCTGATGGGCTTTTTGGTCGGCA
ACGACTTCATTCCCCACCTGCCGTGCCTGCACATTTCATCAAATGCACTGCCGCTGCTCTACCGCACCTA
CATCGGCATTTACCCGACCCTCGGCGGCAACATCAACGAGAACGGCAAGCTCAACCTGCGCCGCTTGCAG
ATTTTCATATCGGCCCTCACCGAGGTGGAGCTGGATCACTTCAAGGAGCACGCCGACGACTTGAAGTACA
TGAACAACAAATCAGAGGCGTTCGACATGGACGTCGGCGAGATCACCGAGTCTCAAAACCTCGACTCCGA
TCTCGGAGCCCTCATCAACAAGAGCATGCTGCTCTACGATGACGACAGCGAGGAGGACTGCTCCGACGAG
AACGCGGTTCTTCTGAAGGAGTTCCAGAACTACAAGCGAAACTTCTACCGCAACAAGTTCAAGCGTGATC
CGAATGATGAACTGATCGAGGAACTGTGCCACCACTACGTCAATGCGCTGCAGTGGGTGCTCGACTACTA
CTACCGTGGCGTGCAGTCCTGGGACTGGTACTATCCCTTCCACTACACTCCATTCATCAGCGACCTCAAG
AACATCGAGCAGGTGGAGATCGCCTTCCACATGGGCACGCCCTTTCTGCCATTCCAGCAGCTTCTGGCGG
TACTGCCGGCGGCCAGTGCAAAGCTTCTCCCTGTCGCCTACCACGACCTCATGCTGCTGCCGACCAGCCC
GCTGGCCGAGTTCTATCCACTGGAGTTCGAGAGCGACCTCAATGGCAAGAAACACGATTGGGAGGCGGTT
GTGCTGATACCCTTCATCGATGAGGGTCGGCTGCTGGCCGCTATGCTGCCATGCGAGGCTCAGCTGTCGC
TGGAGGAGCGCGAACGCAACCGACACGGTCCCATGTATGTGTACAAATACAGTACGGTGGCGCAGGGTCC
CATGCCAGCGTATCCACCGCTGAGGGCTCTTCCCGTGCTCTACTGCACGGAGGTGGCCAAGTGGTCGCAC
GAAATCGCAGTCAATCTGCCGTACAGCGTGTGCATCGAGCTACCAAATGCGGCGAGAACCGTTTTCTTCC
CGGGATTTCCCACCATGCAGCATCTGCCCTTCGATTTCGAGCTGCGCAACGACCGCGTCAAGGTGTTCGA
ACAGGTCAGTCGCAACCAGAACATTGTGCTAAAACCACGCAAGCGCCAGCTGGAGGACACACTGACGGCG
GTGGCCTCCCAGTACCTCGGGAAGGTGATCCACGTCGGCTGGCCGCATCTCGTCAAGGCGATAGTGGTGC
GCGTGGCCACGCGAGATCAGCGCGTCGACAGCGAGGGAATCACGCTAAACGATTCGCGGCGTTTCGACTC
GGAATGCAAGGCACTGCAGGAACACTTTATCAATCGTATGGGAATACAGTTTGCCAACTATGATGTGCTC
GTCTATGTGCGCACCTTTGCCGGCAATTCGACGGAGTTCCGCGACAAGGGGGCATTGATGGTGCGCGACT
CGTGGAGCAGCTCCGTCACCGGCTATCCAGCCCAGGGCGTGGTGGCCGATCTGACTGTGTGGGAAAGAAT
GCGCAAGAATTTCCTCAACGTGGAGCACTACTTCCCCGTTGGCAGCACGATCTTCTTGATCACGGATCCG
TATTACGGCAGCGAGGGAACTGTGCAGGACCCACGGCTGGCCTACACCAACGGCCGGATTCAAGTCAGCA
TCATGGTGCGACCGGAACCGAAAGTAAATGCGGCACGTCAGCTGCAGGAAGAGCGGGACCGGGACTATCT
GAGCACCTTCCAGGTCTGCAACTTGCTCCGAATCAGTGGCCGCACCCTGGGACGCCTAAGTGGCACCGTG
TGGGTGGTGCTCGGTCCGCGGCGTCAGAAGATGGAAAACGTGACCAAGCACAACATTGGCCTGCAGCTCA
AGTATCCGCGGCAGAACGAGGAGCGTGCCGGATACTGCTTCCGCACGAACAACCAGTGGTACTACTCCAG
CCTGGCCGTGGATCTGATGCGTAACTATTGCCAGCGTTACCCAGACGTTATCGACTTCTTTGGCGACTCC
AACGATCGCGCCGAGTTCGTATTCGAACAGGACGTGTTCCCCAATGCGGTTGGCCATCGCCGCGTCGAGG
AACTGGCCAACTGGGTGCGCCAGCAGCCGCACATGAAAGTGGAGCGCATCTCTTGCGGCTCCAAGACGGT
CTGCCGCGAGACCATCGAACTGCTGATAGCCGCCGTCGACGACCTGCGCTCACTGCCCGTCAAGCACGTT
AAACTGCAGGTGAAGCCGCACTTGCTCATCAAGCCCAATGTCACACTGCCAGATGTCTACCGATCAAAGC
GCCCGGTGCGTCTCTTCGATCGCGTCGTAATCGTACGCACCATTTACATGGTGCCCGTGGGCACTAAGGG
CACCGTGATTGGCATTCATCCCGTTACGGACCCCAACCCGGTCCGCCTGGAGTGCGTCCATGCTGTCGAC
ACGTTCTGCAAGGTGCTGTTCGACAGCCCCGTTCCGAACTGCAACAACATCCATGGCATCGCCGAAGACC
GAGTTTACAAGGTGCCCGAAATTGCCCTGGTGATCATCAAGACGGATGAGGAAGGAAAGAAGCAGAACGA
CTGCGAACTGCCGGTGAGGGATCCTCAGCCGAACCAGGCACAGGACGAGCCAGTCCGCGCGACCAGCAGT
CGCTATGTGACCGCCGCAGGGTCCACCTCGGTCCCGATCACGATGAAGACCCAAATTAGCGACGAATTCG
TCAAGACGCGTAGCGATCCGATAGCCCGTACGGATTCGTACAAGCCATCGTCGGAGCCAAAACCGGTGCC
GGTGCCGGAGCAGATTACCAACTGGCGGGAACGCGTCAGTACGCCAACAAACAAACCGCAGCCTGCGCCA
AATAATTGGCGCATAAATCGGTCTTCATCACGTCAACAGGGCGGTAGTATTTTTGTTGCTCCGCCCACAA
AAACTCCTGATGCAGCTGCAAGCACTGCTTCCACTGCATTCACCGCAGCCTCGTCCGCAACGCTGACTCC
TCTGGATCAGACCTTGGCGCTCATGTCGGTTTTGGGCGTGGGTGAGGACCAGAGCTCGCCGCCACTCCAG
GAGGCGGTGCAGCAGCAACGTCCGCCACTACTTCAACAGCAAAGAGCTCCGTTTCCCGGACAAATGCCCA
ATCTACCCAAGCCAGCGCTCTTCTGGCAGCAAGAGGCGCAGAAGCAGGAGGCGCTGCAGCAGGAGGCGCA
GCAGCAGGAGGCGCAGAAGAAGCAGCAGCAGGCGCATGCGCAAATGGAGCCTGAACGTATCAATAGCCAG
CATTTCTACAGAAGCGGCCAGACAGGAGCGGCGTTGAATCAGCCGCCATTGGGTGCTCCATCAAAAAGGC
AGTGGCATGAGTGGGTGCACCCGCGCATGCAGCACGCCAACGCATTCCACGCTGGCGTCAACAATGGATA
TCAGATGCGTCCCAAAAAGAATATAGCTGCGCAGAGCACCTTTAACAACAACGTGCACATGCACCTCCAG
CAACCATATTACCCGAATCAGCAGCAGCAGCAGCAGCAGCAGCAGCCACTCCAGCTGACGGAGATCAACA
ATGCGCCACCGCGATACTCAACGATCCAAGATTTTGTGCCCATACAGGCGTACCGTCCCAAGAAATTAAA
TCGCGTCCAACCAGCCGGTCGTCAGGACGTCGATGCCACCAAGAATCCTAGTCGTTCGCCTGTGTTGCAG
CAACCGACGAACGAGACTATAGACACAAAGGCCAGTTCTAGTCTTCCGGTACAATCAGCAGGCGAACAGG
TGATTGGACTGATGCAAACGCTTGAAATTAAGCCGGCTGCGTCGCAGTCCGAATCTGATGGGGTCTCAAC
AGGCAGTGCGAACGCGCCCACAGCAACGACATCATCCCAGGCGGTCAACCGAAGGAAGCATCGAGTGCCT
CGCATCGGAGCCAAGTTCGACTTGGAATACATACTGCCCGACTCCCCGCATCCAACTTCTAGAGGGCCCT
TCGAAGGTAAGCCTATCCCTAACCCTCTCCTCGGTCTCGATTCTACGCGTACCGGTCATCATCACCATCA
CCATTGAGTTTAAACCCGCTGATCAGCCTCGACTGTGCCTTCTAAGGCCTGAGCTCGCTGATCAGCCTCG
ATCGAGGATCCAGACATGATAAGATACATTGATGAGTTTGGACAAACCACAACTAGAATGCAGTGAAAAA
AATGCTTTATTTGTGAAATTTGTGATGCTATTGCTTTATTTGTAACCATTATAAGCTGCAATAAACAAGT
TAACAACAACAATTGCATTCATTTTATGTTTCAGGTTCAGGGGGAGGTGTGGGAGGTTTTTTAAAGCAAG
TAAAACCTCTACAAATGTGGTATGGCTGATTATGATCAGTCGACCGATGCCCTTGAGAGCCTTCAACCCA
GTCAGCTCCTTCCGGTGGGCGCGGGGCATGACTATCGTCGCCGCACTTATGACTGTCTTCTTTATCATGC
AACTCGTAGGACAGGTGCCGGCAGCGCTCTGGGTCATTTTCGGCGAGGACCGCTTTCGCTGGAGCGCGAC
GATGATCGGCCTGTCGCTTGCGGTATTCGGAATCTTGCACGCCCTCGCTCAAGCCTTCGTCACTGGTCCC
GCCACCAAACGTTTCGGCGAGAAGCAGGCCATTATCGCCGGCATGGCGGCCGACGCGCTGGGCTACGTCT
TGCTGGCGTTCGCGACGCGAGGCTGGATGGCCTTCCCCATTATGATTCTTCTCGCTTCCGGCGGCATCGG
GATGCCCGCGTTGCAGGCCATGCTGTCCAGGCAGGTAGATGACGACCATCAGGGACAGCTTCAAGGATCG
CTCGCGGCTCTTACCAGCCAGCAAAAGGCCAGGAACCGTAAAAAGGCCGCGTTGCTGGCGTTTTTCCATA
GGCTCCGCCCCCCTGACGAGCATCACAAAAATCGACGCTCAAGTCAGAGGTGGCGAAACCCGACAGGACT
ATAAAGATACCAGGCGTTTCCCCCTGGAAGCTCCCTCGTGCGCTCTCCTGTTCCGACCCTGCCGCTTACC
GGATACCTGTCCGCCTTTCTCCCTTCGGGAAGCGTGGCGCTTTCTCAATGCTCACGCTGTAGGTATCTCA
GTTCGGTGTAGGTCGTTCGCTCCAAGCTGGGCTGTGTGCACGAACCCCCCGTTCAGCCCGACCGCTGCGC
CTTATCCGGTAACTATCGTCTTGAGTCCAACCCGGTAAGACACGACTTATCGCCACTGGCAGCAGCCACT
GGTAACAGGATTAGCAGAGCGAGGTATGTAGGCGGTGCTACAGAGTTCTTGAAGTGGTGGCCTAACTACG
GCTACACTAGAAGGACAGTATTTGGTATCTGCGCTCTGCTGAAGCCAGTTACCTTCGGAAAAAGAGTTGG
TAGCTCTTGATCCGGCAAACAAACCACCGCTGGTAGCGGTGGTTTTTTTGTTTGCAAGCAGCAGATTACG
CGCAGAAAAAAAGGATCTCAAGAAGATCCTTTGATCTTTTCTACGGGGTCTGACGCTCAGTGGAACGAAA
ACTCACGTTAAGGGATTTTGGTCATGAGATTATCAAAAAGGATCTTCACCTAGATCCTTTTAAATTAAAA
ATGAAGTTTTAAATCAATCTAAAGTATATATGAGTAAACTTGGTCTGACAGTTACCAATGCTTAATCAGT
GAGGCACCTATCTCAGCGATCTGTCTATTTCGTTCATCCATAGTTGCCTGACTCCCCGTCGTGTAGATAA
CTACGATACGGGAGGGCTTACCATCTGGCCCCAGTGCTGCAATGATACCGCGAGACCCACGCTCACCGGC
TCCAGATTTATCAGCAATAAACCAGCCAGCCGGAAGGGCCGAGCGCAGAAGTGGTCCTGCAACTTTATCC
GCCTCCATCCAGTCTATTAATTGTTGCCGGGAAGCTAGAGTAAGTAGTTCGCCAGTTAATAGTTTGCGCA
ACGTTGTTGCCATTGCTGCAGGCATCGTGGTGTCACGCTCGTCGTTTGGTATGGCTTCATTCAGCTCCGG
TTCCCAACGATCAAGGCGAGTTACATGATCCCCCATGTTGTGCAAAAAAGCGGTTAGCTCCTTCGGTCCT
CCGATCGTTGTCAGAAGTAAGTTGGCCGCAGTGTTATCACTCATGGTTATGGCAGCACTGCATAATTCTC
TTACTGTCATGCCATCCGTAAGATGCTTTTCTGTGACTGGTGAGTACTCAACCAAGTCATTCTGAGAATA
GTGTATGCGGCGACCGAGTTGCTCTTGCCCGGCGTCAACACGGGATAATACCGCGCCACATAGCAGAACT
TTAAAAGTGCTCATCATTGGAAAACGTTCTTCGGGGCGAAAACTCTCAAGGATCTTACCGCTGTTGAGAT
CCAGTTCGATGTAACCCACTCGTGCACCCAACTGATCTTCAGCATCTTTTACTTTCACCAGCGTTTCTGG
GTGAGCAAAAACAGGAAGGCAAAATGCCGCAAAAAAGGGAATAAGGGCGACACGGAAATGTTGAATACTC
ATACTCTTCCTTTTTCAATATTATTGAAGCATTTATCAGGGTTATTGTCTCATGAGCGGATACATATTTG
AATGTATTTAGAAAAATAAACAAATAGGGGTTCCGCGCACATTTCCCCGAAAAGTGCCACCTGACGTCTA
AGAAACCATTATTATCATGACATTAACCTATAAAAATAGGCGTATCACGAGGCCCTTTCGT
Features (pLannotate 1.2.2; 9 found; start..end, strand, type, name):
     56..2568    +  promoter       Ac5 promoter: Drosophila melanogaster actin 5C promoter
   7016..7033    -  CDS            KA2 (fragment): first 150 residues of the mouse kainate receptor subunit 2 mediates targeting to the neuronal soma (Shemesh et al., 2017)
   7496..7537    +  CDS            V5 tag: epitope tag from simian virus 5
   7637..7771    -  polyA_signal   SV40 poly(A) signal: SV40 polyadenylation signal
   7794..7878    -  CDS            large T antigen (fragment): large T antigen from SV40 (simian virus 40)
   7879..8349    +  CDS            TcR (fragment): tetracycline efflux protein; tet; confers resistance to tetracycline
   8393..8981    -  rep_origin     ori: high-copy-number ColE1/pMB1/pBR322/pUC origin of replication
   9152..10012   -  CDS            AmpR: β-lactamase; bla; confers resistance to ampicillin, carbenicillin, and related antibiotics
  10013..10117   -  promoter       AmpR promoter: bla
