[The description below was written by a language model from this plasmid's Addgene catalogue record and pLannotate feature annotations shown in this document.]
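Description:
pAc5.1A-DmXRN1-P1342A-V5His6_Q is an insect expression plasmid of about 10.2 kb carrying a point mutant of Drosophila melanogaster XRN1, the product of the pacman (pcm) gene and the major cytoplasmic 5'-to-3' exoribonuclease. The backbone field is listed as unknown, but the name and the annotated parts point to a pAc5.1-type vector. The Drosophila actin 5C (Ac5) promoter drives strong constitutive transcription in fly cell lines. A V5 epitope tag lies downstream of the insert, and an SV40 polyadenylation signal terminates the transcript. The name also indicates a C-terminal His6 tag, although this was not annotated by the feature caller. In bacteria, the plasmid replicates from a ColE1/pUC-family origin and is selected through the AmpR β-lactamase gene with its own promoter. The catalogue describes it as low copy even though the origin is annotated as a high-copy type.

The XRN1 open reading frame itself is not annotated, but it presumably occupies the roughly 4.9 kb gap between the Ac5 promoter and the V5 tag. The record is inconsistent about the substitution: the plasmid name gives P1342A, while the purpose and insert fields give P1341A, so the exact residue numbering should be checked against the sequence. The depositor also notes one silent mutation relative to the reference transcript variant A. The short hits to KA2, SV40 large T antigen and a tetracycline resistance fragment are most likely incidental matches or backbone remnants rather than functional elements. The record does not state what the proline-to-alanine change is meant to disrupt. The construct suits expression of V5/His-tagged mutant XRN1 in Drosophila cells for detection, pulldown or functional comparison with the wild-type protein.
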