Addgene plasmid #147254: pAc5.1A-DmXRN1-P1342A-V5His6_Q
Purpose: Insect Expression of DmXRN1-P1341A
Depositing lab: Elisa Izaurralde. Depositing organization: Max Planck Institute for Developmental Biology.
Backbone
  Vector backbone: Unknown
  Vector type: Insect Expression
Growth in bacteria
  Bacterial resistance: Ampicillin, 100 μg/mL
  Growth temperature: 37°C
  Growth strain: DH5alpha
  Copy number: Low Copy
Gene/Insert
  Gene/Insert name: DmXRN1-P1341A
  Species: D. melanogaster (fly)
  Mutation: one silent mtuation compared to the sequence given by NCBI:NM_078684.3 variant A.
  Entrez Gene: pcm (a.k.a. Dmel_CG3291, CG3291, DmXrn1, Dmel\CG3291, Pcm, XRN1, XRN1/pcm, Xrn1, Xrn1p)
  Cloning method: Unknown
Terms and licenses: Academic/Nonprofit Terms; Industry Terms: Not Available to Industry
Depositor comments: Plasmids from this collection were made available to the research community and donated after the lab closed. Please note that the sequence provided by the depositing laboratory may be theoretical/predicted or based on Sanger sequencing results. There may be discrepancies between sequencing results obtained by Addgene and the depositor sequence. If an Addgene verified sequence is not available, please contact before placing your order to request that our lab fully sequence the plasmid.
How to cite: pAc5.1A-DmXRN1-P1342A-V5His6_Q was a gift from Elisa Izaurralde (Addgene plasmid # 147254 ; http://n2t.net/addgene:147254 ; RRID:Addgene_147254)
